Addgene plasmid #39426: TAL2092
Depositing lab: Keith Joung. Depositing organization: Massachusetts General Hospital. Publication: FLASH assembly of TALENs for high-throughput genome editing. Reyon D, Tsai SQ, Khayter C, Foden JA, Sander JD, Joung JK. Nat Biotechnol. 2012 Apr 8. doi: 10.1038/nbt.2170. PubMed 22484455.
Backbone
  Vector backbone: JDS70
  Backbone manufacturer: Joung lab (Addgene Plasmid # 32285)
  Backbone size w/o insert (bp): 6447
  Vector type: Mammalian Expression ; T7
Growth in bacteria
  Bacterial resistance: Ampicillin, 100 μg/mL
  Growth temperature: 37°C
  Growth strain: XL1 Blue
  Copy number: High Copy
Gene/Insert
  Gene/Insert name: eGFP-TALEN-35-Left
  Species: H. sapiens (human)
  Insert size (bp): 1538
  Promoter: CMV
  Tag / fusion protein: 3X Flag (N terminal on backbone); WT FOKI (C terminal on backbone)
  Cloning method: Restriction Enzyme; 5′ cloning site BsmBI (destroyed during cloning); 3′ cloning site BsmBI (destroyed during cloning)
  Sequencing primers: 5′ CMV-F
Terms and licenses: Academic/Nonprofit Terms; Industry Terms: Not Available to Industry
Depositor comments: Target binding site: TACAACTACAACAGCCA To reduce the chance of recombination in this plasmid, do not grow in liquid culture for more than 12-14 hours. It is strongly recommended that users perform a diagnostic digest to verify this plasmid prior to use. For example, a double digest of the plasmid with BamHI and KpnI should result in two bands at 2.2kb and 5.8kb
How to cite: TAL2092 was a gift from Keith Joung (Addgene plasmid # 39426 ; http://n2t.net/addgene:39426 ; RRID:Addgene_39426)
