[The description below was written by a language model from this plasmid's Addgene catalogue record.]
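Description:
TAL2092 is a mammalian expression plasmid encoding the left monomer of a TALE nuclease pair, designated eGFP-TALEN-35-Left, which is directed against a site in the eGFP reporter gene. It is built on the JDS70 backbone (about 6.4 kb without insert), one of a family of TALEN acceptor vectors. A roughly 1.5 kb array of TAL effector repeats was inserted into this backbone through BsmBI sites that were destroyed during cloning. The record links the construct to the FLASH assembly method for high-throughput TALEN construction, so this repeat array is presumably a product of that workflow. The plasmid is a high-copy construct maintained in E. coli under ampicillin selection. The record does not name the bacterial origin of replication, and no feature table is provided.

Expression is driven by the CMV promoter, and the vector type annotation also lists T7, which suggests that a T7 promoter is available for in vitro transcription. The backbone supplies the flanking parts of the fusion protein: an N-terminal 3X FLAG tag for detection and a C-terminal wild-type FokI nuclease domain. The inserted repeats determine DNA-binding specificity for a single 17-nucleotide target half-site. Because FokI cleaves as a dimer, this left TALEN is meant to be co-expressed with a matching right-hand partner that binds the opposite strand nearby, producing a double-strand break in the spacer between them. A typical use would be testing nuclease activity by disruption of an eGFP reporter in human or other mammalian cells. The depositor notes that the repetitive TALE array is prone to recombination and recommends checking plasmid integrity by diagnostic digest before use.
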