>Addgene plasmid #39426 | TAL2092 | depositor partial sequence | sequence record 49728 | TAL2092 sequence 1538 bps
GAACCTGACCCCAGACCAGGTAGTCGCAATCGCGTCGAACATTGGGGGAAAGCAAGCCCTGGAAACCGTG
CAAAGGTTGTTGCCGGTCCTTTGTCAAGACCACGGCCTTACACCGGAGCAAGTCGTGGCCATTGCATCCC
ACGACGGTGGCAAACAGGCTCTTGAGACGGTTCAGAGACTTCTCCCAGTTCTCTGTCAAGCCCACGGGCT
GACTCCCGATCAAGTTGTAGCGATTGCGTCGAACATTGGAGGGAAACAAGCATTGGAGACTGTCCAACGG
CTCCTTCCCGTGTTGTGTCAAGCCCACGGTTTGACGCCTGCACAAGTGGTCGCCATCGCCTCCAATATTG
GCGGTAAGCAGGCGCTGGAAACAGTACAGCGCCTGCTGCCTGTACTGTGCCAGGATCATGGACTGACCCC
AGACCAGGTAGTCGCAATCGCGTCACATGACGGGGGAAAGCAAGCCCTGGAAACCGTGCAAAGGTTGTTG
CCGGTCCTTTGTCAAGACCACGGCCTTACACCGGAGCAAGTCGTGGCCATTGCAAGCAATGGGGGTGGCA
AACAGGCTCTTGAGACGGTTCAGAGACTTCTCCCAGTTCTCTGTCAAGCCCACGGGCTGACTCCCGATCA
AGTTGTAGCGATTGCGTCGAACATTGGAGGGAAACAAGCATTGGAGACTGTCCAACGGCTCCTTCCCGTG
TTGTGTCAAGCCCACGGTTTGACGCCTGCACAAGTGGTCGCCATCGCCAGCCATGATGGCGGTAAGCAGG
CGCTGGAAACAGTACAGCGCCTGCTGCCTGTACTGTGCCAGGATCATGGACTGACCCCAGACCAGGTAGT
CGCAATCGCGTCGAACATTGGGGGAAAGCAAGCCCTGGAAACCGTGCAAAGGTTGTTGCCGGTCCTTTGT
CAAGACCACGGCCTTACACCGGAGCAAGTCGTGGCCATTGCAAGCAACATCGGTGGCAAACAGGCTCTTG
AGACGGTTCAGAGACTTCTCCCAGTTCTCTGTCAAGCCCACGGGCTGACTCCCGATCAAGTTGTAGCGAT
TGCGTCGCATGACGGAGGGAAACAAGCATTGGAGACTGTCCAACGGCTCCTTCCCGTGTTGTGTCAAGCC
CACGGTTTGACGCCTGCACAAGTGGTCGCCATCGCCTCCAATATTGGCGGTAAGCAGGCGCTGGAAACAG
TACAGCGCCTGCTGCCTGTACTGTGCCAGGATCATGGACTGACCCCAGACCAGGTAGTCGCAATCGCGAA
CAATAATGGGGGAAAGCAAGCCCTGGAAACCGTGCAAAGGTTGTTGCCGGTCCTTTGTCAAGACCACGGC
CTTACACCGGAGCAAGTCGTGGCCATTGCATCCCACGACGGTGGCAAACAGGCTCTTGAGACGGTTCAGA
GACTTCTCCCAGTTCTCTGTCAAGCCCACGGGCTGACTCCCGATCAAGTTGTAGCGATTGCGTCGCATGA
CGGAGGGAAACAAGCATTGGAGACTGTCCAACGGCTCCTTCCCGTGTTGTGTCAAGCCCACGGTCTGA
