>Addgene plasmid #39426 | TAL2092 | addgene partial sequence | sequence record 52663 | JDS-TALEN-F 5'-TAGGGGTCGGTAAACAGTGG-3'
ACTGTGGCGGGTGAGCTTAGGGGGCCTCCGCTCCAGCTCGACACCGGGCAGCTGCTGAAGATCGCGAAGA
GAGGGGGAGTAACAGCGGTAGAGGCAGTGCACGCCTGGCGCAATGCGCTCACCGGGGCCCCCTTGAACCT
GACCCCAGACCAGGTAGTCGCAATCGCGTCGAACATTGGGGGAAAGCAAGCCCTGGAAACCGTGCAAAGG
TTGTTGCCGGTCCTTTGTCAAGACCACGGCCTTACACCGGAGCAAGTCGTGGCCATTGCATCCCACGACG
GTGGCAAACAGGCTCTTGAGACGGTTCAGAGACTTCTCCCAGTTCTCTGTCAAGCCCACGGGCTGACTCC
CGATCAAGTTGTAGCGATTGCGTCGAACATTGGAGGGAAACAAGCATTGGAGACTGTCCAACGGCTCCTT
CCCGTGTTGTGTCAAGCCCACGGTTTGACGCCTGCACAAGTGGTCGCCATCGCCTCCAATATTGGCGGTA
AGCAGGCGCTGGAAACAGTACAGCGCCTGCTGCCTGTACTGTGCCAGGATCATGGACTGACCCCAGACCA
GGTAGTCGCAATCGCGTCACATGACGGGGGAAAGCAAGCCCTGGAAACCGTGCAAAGGTTGTTGCCGGTC
CTTTGTCAAGACCACGGCCTTACACCGGAGCAAGTCGTGGCCATTGCAAGCAATGGGGGTGGCAAACAGG
CTCTTGAGACGGTTCAGAGACTTCTCCCAGTTCTCTGTCAAGCCCACGGGCTGACTCCCGATCAAGTTGT
AGCGATTGCGTCGAACATTGGAGGGAAACAAGCATTGGAGACTGTCCAACGGCTCCTTCCCGTGTTGTGT
CAAGCCCACGGTTTGACGCCTGCACAAGTGGTCGCCATCGCCAGCCATGATGGCGGTAAGCAGGCGCTGG
AAA
